>Addgene plasmid #168202 | pCS2-zfCSF3b | addgene full sequence | sequence record 351376 | Addgene NGS Result
ACGCCAGTCGACCGCCAATTCAATATGGCGTATATGGACTCATGCCAATTCAATATGGTGGATCTGGACC
TGTGCCAATTCAATATGGCGTATATGGACTCGTGCCAATTCAATATGGTGGATCTGGACCCCAGCCAATT
CAATATGGCGGACTTGGCACCATGCCAATTCAATATGGCGGACCTGGCACTGTGCCAACTGGGGAGGGGT
CTACTTGGCACGGTGCCAAGTTTGAGGAGGGGTCTTGGCCCTGTGCCAAGTCCGCCATATTGAATTGGCA
TGGTGCCAATAATGGCGGCCATATTGGCTATATGCCAGGATCAATATATAGGCAATATCCAATATGGCCC
TATGCCAATATGGCTATTGGCCAGGTTCAATACTATGTATTGGCCCTATGCCATATAGTATTCCATATAT
GGGTTTTCCTATTGACGTAGATAGCCCCTCCCAATGGGCGGTCCCATATACCATATATGGGGCTTCCTAA
TACCGCCCATAGCCACTCCCCCATTGACGTCAATGGTCTCTATATATGGTCTTTCCTATTGACGTCATAT
GGGCGGTCCTATTGACGTATATGGCGCCTCCCCCATTGACGTCAATTACGGTAAATGGCCCGCCTGGCTC
AATGCCCATTGACGTCAATAGGACCACCCACCATTGACGTCAATGGGATGGCTCATTGCCCATTCATATC
CGTTCTCACGCCCCCTATTGACGTCAATGACGGTAAATGGCCCACTTGGCAGTACATCAATATCTATTAA
TAGTAACTTGGCAAGTACATTACTATTGGAAGTACGCCAGGGTACATTGGCAGTACTCCCATTGACGTCA
ATGGCGGTAAATGGCCCGCGATGGCTGCCAAGTACATCCCCATTGACGTCAATGGGGAGGGGCAATGACG
CAAATGGGCGTTCCATTGACGTAAATGGGCGGTAGGCGTGCCTAATGGGAGGTCTATATAAGCAATGCTC
GTTTAGGGAACCGCCATTCTGCCTGGGGACGTCGGAGCAAGCTTGATTTAGGTGACACTATAGAATACAA
GCTACTTGTTCTTTTTGCAGGATCCCATCGATTCGAATTCGCCCTTAAGTTTCCCCAGTTGAACAATCAG
GCTCTTTAAAAGCCTCCAGATCCGCACAGCAGCACCCAACACCGGACACCGAGCACCGGCGAGCCGCCAT
GAAGACCTGCTGCCTCCTTCTGCTGCACCTCTGTGTGTGCCAGCTGCTGTGTGTGCCCCTACAGCCACAG
CTAACACACACACACACTGAACACACTCTGAGAGCCTTGAGTTTGGCCAAGAAGATCCTAAACGACATTC
CAGCTGTGCAGGAGCTCTGCGCACCCAACACTGGTTTGAGTTCCTCCACTGAGGAGTTTTTATCCAGTGA
GTTCCAGATCCCGACGTTGCCGCTGCTCAAATCTGAGGATTTAACACTGGAGGAGCGTGTGCAGCGGATG
CTCATCGGTCTGGAGCTTCATCACAGAGTCCTGCTGAAGCTGCTGGAGCCCTGCCGCCCAGAGAACCTAC
TGAACGACCTCGCAGAGCTGCGCACGCTGCTCCTCCTCCAGGTGCCCTCTGCTGGTCCTCAGGTGTTGCC
GCACACACACACTCTCTCGGCTCCACTCAGCCAGTTCAAGCTGCAGGTGCGTGTGCGCGCGACACTCCGG
CAGCTGCGCAGCTTCATGCAGGACGTGTTCCGCAGCCTGCGCTGCATCAGTGTGTCTCAATGCTAACTGG
ATAAGGGCGAATTCAAGGCCTCTCGAGCCTCTAGAAGCCCTATAGTGAGTCGTATTACGTAGATCCAGAC
ATGATAAGATACATTGATGAGTTTGGACAAACCACAACTAGAATGCAGTGAAAAAAATGCTTTATTTGTG
AAATTTGTGATGCTATTGCTTTATTTGTAACCATTATAAGCTGCAATAAACAAGTTAACAACAACAATTG
CATTCATTTTATGTTTCAGGTTCAGGGGGAGGTGTGGGAGGTTTTTTAATTCGCGGCCGCGGCGCCAATG
CATTGGGCCCGGTACCCAGCTTTTGTTCCCTTTAGTGAGGGTTAATTGCGCGCTTGGCGTAATCATGGTC
ATAGCTGTTTCCTGTGTGAAATTGTTATCCGCTCACAATTCCACACAACATACGAGCCGGGAGCATAAAG
TGTAAAGCCTGGGGTGCCTAATGAGTGAGCTAACTCACATTAATTGCGTTGCGCTCACTGCCCGCTTTCC
AGTCGGGAAACCTGTCGTGCCAGCTGCATTAATGAATCGGCCAACGCGCGGGGAGAGGCGGTTTGCGTAT
TGGGCGCTCTTCCGCTTCCTCGCTCACTGACTCGCTGCGCTCGGTCGTTCGGCTGCGGCGAGCGGTATCA
GCTCACTCAAAGGCGGTAATACGGTTATCCACAGAATCAGGGGATAACGCAGGAAAGAACATGTGAGCAA
AAGGCCAGCAAAAGGCCAGGAACCGTAAAAAGGCCGCGTTGCTGGCGTTTTTCCATAGGCTCCGCCCCCC
TGACGAGCATCACAAAAATCGACGCTCAAGTCAGAGGTGGCGAAACCCGACAGGACTATAAAGATACCAG
GCGTTTCCCCCTGGAAGCTCCCTCGTGCGCTCTCCTGTTCCGACCCTGCCGCTTACCGGATACCTGTCCG
CCTTTCTCCCTTCGGGAAGCGTGGCGCTTTCTCATAGCTCACGCTGTAGGTATCTCAGTTCGGTGTAGGT
CGTTCGCTCCAAGCTGGGCTGTGTGCACGAACCCCCCGTTCAGCCCGACCGCTGCGCCTTATCCGGTAAC
TATCGTCTTGAGTCCAACCCGGTAAGACACGACTTATCGCCACTGGCAGCAGCCACTGGTAACAGGATTA
GCAGAGCGAGGTATGTAGGCGGTGCTACAGAGTTCTTGAAGTGGTGGCCTAACTACGGCTACACTAGAAG
AACAGTATTTGGTATCTGCGCTCTGCTGAAGCCAGTTACCTTCGGAAAAAGAGTTGGTAGCTCTTGATCC
GGCAAACAAACCACCGCTGGTAGCGGTGGTTTTTTTGTTTGCAAGCAGCAGATTACGCGCAGAAAAAAAG
GATCTCAAGAAGATCCTTTGATCTTTTCTACGGGGTCTGACGCTCAGTGGAACGAAAACTCACGTTAAGG
GATTTTGGTCATGAGATTATCAAAAAGGATCTTCACCTAGATCCTTTTAAATTAAAAATGAAGTTTTAAA
TCAATCTAAAGTATATATGAGTAAACTTGGTCTGACAGTTACCAATGCTTAATCAGTGAGGCACCTATCT
CAGCGATCTGTCTATTTCGTTCATCCATAGTTGCCTGACTCCCCGTCGTGTAGATAACTACGATACGGGA
GGGCTTACCATCTGGCCCCAGTGCTGCAATGATACCGCGAGACCCACGCTCACCGGCTCCAGATTTATCA
GCAATAAACCAGCCAGCCGGAAGGGCCGAGCGCAGAAGTGGTCCTGCAACTTTATCCGCCTCCATCCAGT
CTATTAATTGTTGCCGGGAAGCTAGAGTAAGTAGTTCGCCAGTTAATAGTTTGCGCAACGTTGTTGCCAT
TGCTACAGGCATCGTGGTGTCACGCTCGTCGTTTGGTATGGCTTCATTCAGCTCCGGTTCCCAACGATCA
AGGCGAGTTACATGATCCCCCATGTTGTGCAAAAAAGCGGTTAGCTCCTTCGGTCCTCCGATCGTTGTCA
GAAGTAAGTTGGCCGCAGTGTTATCACTCATGGTTATGGCAGCACTGCATAATTCTCTTACTGTCATGCC
ATCCGTAAGATGCTTTTCTGTGACTGGTGAGTACTCAACCAAGTCATTCTGAGAATAGTGTATGCGGCGA
CCGAGTTGCTCTTGCCCGGCGTCAATACGGGATAATACCGCGCCACATAGCAGAACTTTAAAAGTGCTCA
TCATTGGAAAACGTTCTTCGGGGCGAAAACTCTCAAGGATCTTACCGCTGTTGAGATCCAGTTCGATGTA
ACCCACTCGTGCACCCAACTGATCTTCAGCATCTTTTACTTTCACCAGCGTTTCTGGGTGAGCAAAAACA
GGAAGGCAAAATGCCGCAAAAAAGGGAATAAGGGCGACACGGAAATGTTGAATACTCATACTCTTCCTTT
TTCAATATTATTGAAGCATTTATCAGGGTTATTGTCTCATGAGCGGATACATATTTGAATGTATTTAGAA
AAATAAACAAATAGGGGTTCCGCGCACATTTCCCCGAAAAGTGCCACCTAAATTGTAAGCGTTAATATTT
TGTTAAAATTCGCGTTAAATTTTTGTTAAATCAGCTCATTTTTTAACCAATAGGCCGAAATCGGCAAAAT
CCCTTATAAATCAAAAGAATAGACCGAGATAGGGT
[37 nt withheld, positions 4376-4412]
AAAGAACGTGGACTCCAACGTCAAAGG
[49 nt withheld, positions 4440-4488]
T
[91 nt withheld, positions 4490-4580]
G
[124 nt withheld, positions 4582-4705]
CCCATTCGCCATTCAGGCTGCGCAACTGTTGGGAAGGGCGATCGGTGCGGGCCTCTTCGCTATT
Features (pLannotate 1.2.2; 14 found; start..end, strand, type, name):
     14..991     +  promoter       CMV IE94 promoter: enhancer/promoter region of simian cytomegalovirus major immediate early transcription unit IE94
   1026..1044    +  promoter       SP6 promoter: promoter for bacteriophage SP6 RNA polymerase
   1789..1807    -  promoter       T7 promoter: promoter for bacteriophage T7 RNA polymerase
   1812..1946    -  polyA_signal   SV40 poly(A) signal: SV40 polyadenylation signal
   2059..2077    -  promoter       T3 promoter: promoter for bacteriophage T3 RNA polymerase
   2122..2138    -  protein_bind   lac operator: The lac repressor binds to the lac operator to inhibit transcription in E. coli. This inhibition can be relieved by adding lactose or isopropyl-β-D-thiogalactopyranoside (IPTG). lac repressor encoded by lacI
   2146..2176    -  promoter       lac promoter: promoter for the E. coli lac operon
   2191..2212    -  protein_bind   CAP binding site: CAP binding activates transcription in the presence of cAMP. E. coli catabolite activator protein
   2225..2317    -  CDS            lacI (fragment): lac repressor; lacI; The lac repressor binds to the lac operator to inhibit transcription in E. coli. This inhibition can be relieved by adding lactose or isopropyl-β-D-thiogalactopyranoside (IPTG).
   2500..3088    -  rep_origin     ori: high-copy-number ColE1/pMB1/pBR322/pUC origin of replication
   3259..4119    -  CDS            AmpR: β-lactamase; bla; confers resistance to ampicillin, carbenicillin, and related antibiotics
   4120..4224    -  promoter       AmpR promoter: bla
   4277..4705    -  rep_origin     f1 ori (sequence partly withheld): f1 bacteriophage origin of replication; arrow indicates direction of (+) strand synthesis
   4710..7       -  CDS            lacZα (fragment) (across the origin): LacZα fragment of β-galactosidase; lacZ fragment
