[The description below was written by a language model from this plasmid's Addgene catalogue record and pLannotate feature annotations shown in this document.]
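Description:
pCS2-zfCSF3b is a pCS2+-based expression plasmid carrying the zebrafish csf3b coding sequence (also called Gcsf3b), one of two paralogous granulocyte colony-stimulating factor genes in Danio rerio. The roughly 684 bp insert was cloned into a single EcoRI site that is retained on both sides. The annotation tool did not label the insert itself, but the unannotated gap between the SP6 promoter and the T7 promoter matches its expected position. The sequenced plasmid is about 4.8 kb, which fits the recorded backbone plus insert. It is maintained in E. coli through a high-copy ColE1/pUC-type origin with ampicillin selection from the β-lactamase gene. An f1 origin and remnants of the lac region (lac promoter and operator, lacZα and lacI fragments) persist from the parental cloning vector and have no role in expression.

The payload sits in the standard dual-purpose pCS2+ arrangement. The simian cytomegalovirus IE94 enhancer/promoter drives strong transcription in vertebrate cells, including mammalian, zebrafish, chicken and Xenopus systems, and an SV40 polyadenylation signal lies downstream of the insert. An SP6 promoter lies between the CMV promoter and the insert, so sense RNA containing the coding sequence and the SV40 poly(A) signal can be made by in vitro transcription. Oppositely oriented T7 and T3 promoters flank the poly(A) region and can be used for sequencing or antisense transcripts. No epitope tags or reporters are recorded. The stated uses are expression of zebrafish Csf3b and synthesis of its mRNA, which is typically used for embryo microinjection in gain-of-function studies. The associated work concerns the roles of these cytokines in hematopoietic development and maintenance.
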