Addgene plasmid #168202: pCS2-zfCSF3b
Purpose: Express zebrafish Csf3b, mRNA synthesis
Depositing lab: Petr Bartunek. Depositing organization: Institute of Molecular Genetics of the Czech Academy of Sciences. Publication: The zebrafish granulocyte colony-stimulating factors (Gcsfs): 2 paralogous cytokines and their roles in hematopoietic development and maintenance. Stachura DL, Svoboda O, Campbell CA, Espin-Palazon R, Lau RP, Zon LI, Bartunek P, Traver D. Blood. 2013 Dec 5;122(24):3918-28. doi: 10.1182/blood-2012-12-475392. Epub 2013 Oct 15. PubMed 24128862.
Backbone
  Vector backbone: pCS2+
  Backbone size w/o insert (bp): 4095
  Modifications to backbone: 4773
  Vector type: Mammalian Expression ; Vertebrate expression (zebrafish, chicken, xenopus)
Growth in bacteria
  Bacterial resistance: Ampicillin, 100 μg/mL
  Growth temperature: 37°C
  Growth strain: DH5alpha
  Copy number: High Copy
Gene/Insert
  Gene/Insert name: Csf3b (alt name: Gcsf3b)
  Species: D. rerio (zebrafish)
  Insert size (bp): 684
  GenBank ID: NM_001143754
  Entrez Gene: csf3b (a.k.a. Gcs, Gcsf, csf3)
  Cloning method: Restriction Enzyme; 5′ cloning site EcoRI (not destroyed); 3′ cloning site EcoRI (not destroyed)
  Sequencing primers: 5′ SP6; 3′ T7
Terms and licenses: Academic/Nonprofit Terms; Industry Terms: Not Available to Industry
How to cite: pCS2-zfCSF3b was a gift from Petr Bartunek (Addgene plasmid # 168202 ; http://n2t.net/addgene:168202 ; RRID:Addgene_168202)
